>Addgene plasmid #244886 | pAttBF3Neo | addgene full sequence | sequence record 486017 | Addgene NGS Result
ATGAGCACTTTTAAAGTTCTGCTATGTGGCGCGGTATTATCCCGTATTGACGCCGGGCAAGAGCAACTCG
GTCGCCGCATACACTATTCTCAGAATGACTTGGTTGAGTACTCACCAGTCACAGAAAAGCATCTTACGGA
TGGCATGACAGTAAGAGAATTATGCAGTGCTGCCATAACCATGAGTGATAACACTGCGGCCAACTTACTT
CTGACAACGATCGGAGGACCGAAGGAGCTAACCGCTTTTTTGCACAACATGGGGGATCATGTAACTCGCC
TTGATCGTTGGGAACCGGAGCTGAATGAAGCCATACCAAACGACGAGCGTGACACCACGATGCCTGTAGC
AATGGCAACAACGTTGCGCAAACTATTAACTGGCGAACTACTTACTCTAGCTTCCCGGCAACAATTAATA
GACTGGATGGAGGCGGATAAAGTTGCAGGACCACTTCTGCGCTCGGCCCTTCCGGCTGGCTGGTTTATTG
CTGATAAATCTGGAGCCGGTGAGCGTGGATCTCGCGGTATCATTGCAGCACTGGGGCCAGATGGTAAGCC
CTCCCGTATCGTAGTTATCTACACGACGGGGAGTCAGGCAACTATGGATGAACGAAATAGACAGATCGCT
GAGATAGGTGCCTCACTGATTAAGCATTGGTAACTGTCAGACCAAGTTTACTCATATATACTTTAGATTG
ATTTAAAACTTCATTTTTAATTTAAAAGGATCTAGGTGAAGATCCTTTTTGATAATCTCATGACCAAAAT
CCCTTAACGTGAGTTTTCGTTCCACTGAGCGTCAGACCCCGTAGAAAAGATCAAAGGATCTTCTTGAGAT
CCTTTTTTTCTGCGCGTAATCTGCTGCTTGCAAACAAAAAAACCACCGCTACCAGCGGTGGTTTGTTTGC
CGGATCAAGAGCTACCAACTCTTTTTCCGAAGGTAACTGGCTTCAGCAGAGCGCAGATACCAAATACTGT
TCTTCTAGTGTAGCCGTAGTTAGGCCACCACTTCAAGAACTCTGTAGCACCGCCTACATACCTCGCTCTG
CTAATCCTGTTACCAGTGGCTGCTGCCAGTGGCGATAAGTCGTGTCTTACCGGGTTGGACTCAAGACGAT
AGTTACCGGATAAGGCGCAGCGGTCGGGCTGAATGGGGGGTTCGTGCACACAGCCCAGCTTGGAGCGAAC
GACCTACACCGAACTGAGATACCTACAGCGTGAGCTATGAGAAAGCGCCACGCTTCCCGAAGGGAGAAAG
GCGGACAGGTATCCGGTAAGCGGCAGGGTCGGAACAGGAGAGCGCACGAGGGAGCTTCCAGGGGGAAACG
CCTGGTATCTTTATAGTCCTGTCGGGTTTCGCCACCTCTGACTTGAGCGTCGATTTTTGTGATGCTCGTC
AGGGGGGCGGAGCCTATGGAAAAACGCCAGCAACGCGGCCTTTTTACGGTTCCTGGCCTTTTGCTGGCCT
TTTGCTCACATGTTCTTTCCTGCGTTATCCCCTGATTCTGTGGATAACCGTATTACCGCCTTTGAGTGAG
CTGATACCGCTCGCCGCAGCCGAACGACCGAGCGCAGCGAGTCAGTGAGCGAGGAAGCGGAATTCGCCCA
ATACGCAAACCGCCTCTCCCCGCGCGTTGGCCGATTCATTAATGCAGCTGGCACGACAGGTTTCCCGACT
GGAAAGCGGGCAGTGAGCGCAACGCAATTAATGTGAGTTAGCTCACTCATTAGGCACCCCAGGCTTTACA
CTTTATGCTTCCGGCTCGTATGTTGTGTGGAATTGTGAGCGGATAACAATTTCACACAGGAAACAGCTAT
GACCATGATTACGCCAAGCGCGCAATTAACCCTCACTAAAGGGAAAGCCGCGGTGCGGGTGCCAGGGCGT
GCCCTTGGGCTCCCCGGGCGCGTACTCCACCTCACCCATCTGGTCCATCATGATGAACGGGTCGAGGTGG
CGGTAGTTGATACAAATAACTTCGTATAAAGTATCCTATACGAAGTTATCCCAGTTGTCCTCGAACAGGT
CTAAAAATTGCGGTCATAAACTGAAACGTAACATATGATAAGGTATTTTGTGTGCGGTTTTTTCTATGAT
GTTTCAAAAAAATTTATCAGAAGTAAAAAACATAAGAAGTGTACACAGAACATTGTGTAGATTTTGGGAT
AGAATTATTATTAATGGGGGGAGGGAGCACAATTTTTTTCGACTTTTTATTACGAATTAATTCTATTTTT
GAATCTACACAATTTCATTGTTAGAGGTGACTTAAAAGAAGCTAAAAAACAAAGAAATTAAGAGAAGTTT
TTTGATAATAACAAAAATAGGGGGTGGGAGCACAGGGAGAAAGAGCATGTAGGGATGTTGAAGAGTAATT
GGACTCAGAAGAACTCGTCAAGAAGGCGATAGAAGGCGATGCGCTGCGAATCGGGAGCGGCGATACCGTA
AAGCACGAGGAAGCGGTCAGCCCATTCGCCGCCAAGCTCCTCAGCAATATCACGGGTAGCCAACGCTATG
TCCTGATAGCGGTCCGCCACACCCAGCCGGCCACAGTCGATGAATCCAGAAAAGCGGCCATTTTCCACCA
TGATATTCGGCAAGCAGGCATCGCCATGGGTCACGACGAGATCCTCGCCGTCGGGCATGCGCGCCTTGAG
CCTGGCGAACAGTTCGGCTGGTGCGAGCCCCTGATGTTCTTCGTCCAGATCATCCTGATCGACAAGACCG
GCTTCCATCCGAGTACGTGCTCGCTCGATGCGATGTTTCGCTTGGTGGTCGAATGGGCAGGTAGCCGGAT
CAAGCGTATGCAGCCGCCGCATTGCATCAGCCATGATGGATACTTTCTCGGCAGGAGCAAGGTGAGATGA
CAGGAGATCCTGCCCCGGCACTTCGCCCAATAGCAGCCAGTCCCTTCCCGCTTCAGTGACAACGTCGAGC
ACAGCTGCGCAAGGAACGCCCGTCGTGGCCAGCCACGATAGCCGCGCTGCCTCGTCCTGCAGTTCATTCA
GGGCACCGGACAGGTCGGTCTTGACAAAAAGAACCGGGCGCCCCTGCGCTGACAGCCGGAACACGGCGGC
ATCAGAGCAGCCGATTGTCTGTTGTGCCCAGTCATAGCCGAATAGCCTCTCCACCCAAGCGGCCGGAGAA
CCTGCGTGCAATCCATCTTGTTCAATCATATTACCTTAAAATTCAAAAATTAATTTCAGATCAGTCATAA
CCAAGAAAACAAAATAAACGTTAGGACAGAAAATTCAAATTAATTAAAAATTATGCTGAATAAGAAAATT
ACATGCAAAGCCTTATTTTCCTCATAGAAACAGTTGAATAACATATTTTTTAATTGAAAACATAGCAAAA
TTCGTGGTAAAATTTGTCAAAACCTTGGAAAAAATCGAAAAAAGAACATTTCCCGATGCATTTTCCTATT
TCTCGTTGCCGACAACGTATAAACGTTGAATACTCAGTCAACGAATTTGGCTGCTGGCTTGGACTCTCGC
ACGGAAGAGACGCGTGTGTAGATTTACGACGAAAGCAAAAATGATCCCGCTTTCCAGTCGGGATAACTTC
GTATAAAGTATCCTATACGAAGTTATAAGCTGGAGCTCCACCGCGGTGGCGGCCGCTCTAGATGGCGAAG
AGCCCATGGATCCACTAGTAACATATGTGCAGGCCTGCTCTTCGGTAAGCTTATCGATACGAAGTTCCTA
TACTATTTGAAGAATAGGAACTTCCGTCGACCCGTTAACCGGGGGCCCGGTACCCAATTCGCCCTATAGT
GAGTCGTATTACGCGCGCTCACTGGCCGTCGTTTTACAACGTCGTGACTGGGAAAACCCTGGCGTTACCC
AACTTAATCGCCTTGCAGCACATCCCCCTTTCGCCAGCTGGCGTAATAGCGAAGAGGCCCGCACCGATCG
CCCTTCCCAACAGTTGCGCAGCCTGAATGGCGAATGGG
[124 nt withheld, positions 3959-4082]
C
[91 nt withheld, positions 4084-4174]
A
[49 nt withheld, positions 4176-4224]
CCTTTGACGTTGGAGTCCACGTTCTTT
[37 nt withheld, positions 4252-4288]
ACCCTATCTCGGTCTATTCTTTTGATTTATAAGGGATTTTGCCGATTTCGGCCTATTGGTTAAAAAATGA
GCTGATTTAACAAAAATTTAACGCGAATTTTAACAAAATATTAACGCTTACAATTTAGGTGGCACTTTTC
GGGGAAATGTGCGCGGAACCCCTATTTGTTTATTTTTCTAAATACATTCAAATATGTATCCGCTCATGAG
ACAATAACCCTGATAAATGCTTCAATAATATTGAAAAAGGAAGAGTATGAGTATTCAACATTTCCGTGTC
GCCCTTATTCCCTTTTTTGCGGCATTTTGCCTTCCTGTTTTTGCTCACCCAGAAACGCTGGTGAAAGTAA
AAGATGCTGAAGATCAGTTGGGTGCACGAGTGGGTTACATCGAACTGGATCTCAACAGCGGTAAGATCCT
TGAGAGTTTTCGCCCCGAAGAACGTTTTCCAATG
Features (pLannotate 1.2.2; 16 found; start..end, strand, type, name):
    834..1422    +  rep_origin     ori: high-copy-number ColE1/pMB1/pBR322/pUC origin of replication
   1605..1696    +  CDS            lacI (fragment): lac repressor; lacI; The lac repressor binds to the lac operator to inhibit transcription in E. coli. This inhibition can be relieved by adding lactose or isopropyl-β-D-thiogalactopyranoside (IPTG).
   1709..1730    +  protein_bind   CAP binding site: CAP binding activates transcription in the presence of cAMP. E. coli catabolite activator protein
   1745..1775    +  promoter       lac promoter: promoter for the E. coli lac operon
   1783..1799    +  protein_bind   lac operator: The lac repressor binds to the lac operator to inhibit transcription in E. coli. This inhibition can be relieved by adding lactose or isopropyl-β-D-thiogalactopyranoside (IPTG). lac repressor encoded by lacI
   1844..1862    +  promoter       T3 promoter: promoter for bacteriophage T3 RNA polymerase
   1879..1912    +  protein_bind   attB: minimal attB site for the φC31 integrase (Groth et al., 2000) phage φC31 integrase
   1976..2009    -  protein_bind   lox2272: Cre-mediated recombination occurs in the 8-bp core sequence (GGATACTT). lox2272 sites are compatible with each other, but incompatible with loxP or loxN sites (Lee and Saito, 1988). Cre recombinase
   2388..3179    -  CDS            neo: KKA2_KLEPN - Also known as kan, nptII. Experimental evidence at protein level: Swiss-Prot protein existence level 1. Resistance to kanamycin, neomycin, paromomycin, ribostamycin, butirosin and gentamicin B. From Klebsiella pneumoniae.
   3563..3596    -  protein_bind   lox2272: Cre-mediated recombination occurs in the 8-bp core sequence (GGATACTT). lox2272 sites are compatible with each other, but incompatible with loxP or loxN sites (Lee and Saito, 1988). Cre recombinase
   3603..3632    +  misc_feature   MCS (fragment): pBluescript multiple cloning site
   3773..3791    -  promoter       T7 promoter: promoter for bacteriophage T7 RNA polymerase
   3799..3954    +  CDS            lacZα (fragment): LacZα fragment of β-galactosidase; lacZ fragment
   3959..4387    +  rep_origin     f1 ori (sequence partly withheld): f1 bacteriophage origin of replication; arrow indicates direction of (+) strand synthesis
   4440..4544    +  promoter       AmpR promoter: bla
   4545..663     +  CDS            AmpR (across the origin): β-lactamase; bla; confers resistance to ampicillin, carbenicillin, and related antibiotics
