[The description below was written by a language model from this plasmid's Addgene catalogue record and pLannotate feature annotations shown in this document.]
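Description:
pAttBF3Neo (also called NMp5289) is an empty-backbone integration vector for making single-copy transgenes in C. elegans by phiC31 recombination-mediated insertion (RMI). It is a pBluescript II derivative, and the sequenced plasmid is about 4.7 kb. It is maintained in E. coli as a high-copy plasmid through its ColE1/pUC-type origin and selected with ampicillin via the bla gene. It also retains the usual pBluescript elements: an f1 origin, lac promoter/operator and lacZα remnants, and flanking T3 and T7 promoters.

The worm-specific elements lie between the T3 and T7 promoters. A minimal phiC31 attB site lets the integrase recombine the plasmid with a matching attP landing site in the genome. Next to it is a neomycin phosphotransferase cassette, described in the record as driven by the rps-0 promoter and terminated by the unc-54 3' UTR, which allows integrants to be selected with G418. The feature table annotates only the neo coding sequence, not its promoter or UTR. The cassette is bracketed by two lox2272 sites in the same orientation (written as lox2722 in the catalogue text), so Cre can remove the marker once an insertion has been established.

Beyond the cassette is a multiple cloning site with SapI sites for Golden Gate assembly of the user's transgene. The record also lists an FRT3 site, which the automated annotation did not detect; it presumably allows FLP-mediated recombination with a matching site at the landing pad, though the record does not spell out its role. The vector provides no promoter for the cargo, so inserts must bring their own regulatory sequences.
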