Addgene plasmid #244886: pAttBF3Neo
Purpose: (Empty Backbone) Neo resistant attB phiC31 recombination-mediation insertion (RMI) vector for C. elegans. Also called NMp5289.
Depositing lab: Michael Nonet. Depositing organization: Washington University in Saint Louis. Publication: A single component landing site for efficient transgenesis using recombination-mediated insertion. Beck AA, Nonet ML. MicroPubl Biol. 2025 Sep 2;2025:10.17912/micropub.biology.001784. doi: 10.17912/micropub.biology.001784. eCollection 2025. PubMed 40970081.
Backbone
  Vector backbone: pBluescript II derivative
  Backbone size (bp): 2850
  Modifications to backbone: Addition of an FRT3 site, a Multiple Csloning Site with SapI sites for Golden Gate cloning, a lox2722 flanked rps-0 promoter NeoR unc-54 3' UTR cassette, and a phiC31 attB site.
  Vector type: Worm Expression ; phiC31 recombinase mediated insertion vector
  Promoter: none
  Selectable markers: Neomycin (select with G418)
Growth in bacteria
  Bacterial resistance: Ampicillin, 100 μg/mL
  Growth temperature: 37°C
  Growth strain: DH5alpha
  Copy number: High Copy
Gene/Insert
  Cloning method: Golden Gate
Terms and licenses: Academic/Nonprofit Terms; Industry Terms: Not Available to Industry
How to cite: pAttBF3Neo was a gift from Michael Nonet (Addgene plasmid # 244886 ; http://n2t.net/addgene:244886 ; RRID:Addgene_244886)
